Addgene plasmid #199173: pEGFP-C3-Rabaptin-5
Purpose: Expresses GFP-Rabaptin-5 fusion in mammalian cells
Depositing lab: Juan Bonifacino. Depositing organization: National Institute of Child Health and Human Development (NICHD). Publication: Divalent interaction of the GGAs with the Rabaptin-5-Rabex-5 complex. Mattera R, Arighi CN, Lodge R, Zerial M, Bonifacino JS. EMBO J. 2003 Jan 2;22(1):78-88. doi: 10.1093/emboj/cdg015. PubMed 12505986.
Backbone
  Vector backbone: pEGFP-C3
  Backbone size w/o insert (bp): 4727
  Total vector size (bp): 7452
  Vector type: Mammalian Expression
  Selectable markers: Neomycin (select with G418)
Growth in bacteria
  Bacterial resistance: Kanamycin, 50 μg/mL
  Growth temperature: 37°C
  Growth strain: DH5alpha
  Copy number: Unknown
Gene/Insert
  Gene/Insert name: Rabaptin-5
  Species: H. sapiens (human)
  Insert size (bp): 2726
  Mutation: Contains Tyr 149 Ser substitution; insert starts at codon 6 (encodes human Rabaptin-5 (6-862))
  Entrez Gene: RABEP1 (a.k.a. RAB5EP, RABPT5)
  Promoter: CMV
  Tag / fusion protein: EGFP (N terminal on backbone)
  Cloning method: Restriction Enzyme; 5′ cloning site SmaI (destroyed during cloning); 3′ cloning site SmaI (destroyed during cloning)
  Sequencing primers: 5′ pEGFP-C forward: 5’ CATGGTCCTGCTGGAGTTCGTG; 3′ pEGFP-C reverse: 5’ GCTTTATTTGTGAAATTTGTGATGC
Terms and licenses: Academic/Nonprofit Terms; Industry Terms: Not Available to Industry
Depositor comments: ApaI/NotI Rabaptin-5 insert was polished with T7 DNA polymerase and subcloned into SmaI site of pEGFP-C3 vector. Insert contains ~140 bp of 3' UTR after stop codon.
How to cite: pEGFP-C3-Rabaptin-5 was a gift from Juan Bonifacino (Addgene plasmid # 199173 ; http://n2t.net/addgene:199173 ; RRID:Addgene_199173)
