[The description below was written by a language model from this plasmid's Addgene catalogue record and pLannotate feature annotations shown in this document.]
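Description:
pEGFP-C3-Rabaptin-5 is a 7,452 bp mammalian expression plasmid built on the pEGFP-C3 backbone for producing human Rabaptin-5 (RABEP1) fused at its N terminus to EGFP. The human cytomegalovirus immediate early enhancer and promoter drive the EGFP coding sequence. This reads through a remnant of the multiple cloning site into the Rabaptin-5 open reading frame, and the transcript is terminated by the SV40 polyadenylation signal. The insert begins at codon 6, so it encodes residues 6–862, and it carries a Tyr149Ser substitution. It also retains roughly 140 bp of 3′ untranslated sequence after the stop codon. The fragment was blunted and placed into the SmaI site of the vector, which destroyed the site at both junctions.

In bacteria the plasmid replicates from a high-copy ColE1/pUC-type origin, and it also carries an f1 phage origin. A single Tn5 aminoglycoside phosphotransferase gene (NeoR/KanR) provides both selections. It is preceded by a bacterial bla promoter for kanamycin resistance in E. coli and by the SV40 enhancer/early promoter for G418 selection of transfected mammalian cells, and it is followed by the HSV TK polyadenylation signal. The short large T antigen, ble and bGH poly(A) fragments in the annotation appear to be partial matches within backbone sequence rather than functional elements.

Rabaptin-5 is a Rab effector that links gamma-adaptin, RAB4A and RAB5A and acts in endocytic membrane fusion and recycling endosome trafficking. The construct allows the GFP-tagged protein to be expressed and visualised in mammalian cells. It comes from work on the interaction between GGA adaptor proteins and the Rabaptin-5–Rabex-5 complex.
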