Features (pLannotate 1.2.2; 15 found; start..end, strand, type, name):
     61..364     +  enhancer       CMV enhancer: human cytomegalovirus immediate early enhancer
    365..568     +  promoter       CMV promoter: human cytomegalovirus (CMV) immediate early promoter
    613..1329    +  CDS            EGFP: EGFP is a basic (constitutively fluorescent) green fluorescent protein published in 1996, derived from Aequorea victoria. It is reported to be a rapidly-maturing weak dimer with moderate acid sensitivity.
   1331..1384    +  misc_feature   MCS (fragment): multiple cloning site
   1384..3954    +  CDS            RABEP1: RABE1_HUMAN - Also known as RAB5EP, RABPT5, RABPT5A. Experimental evidence at protein level: Swiss-Prot protein existence level 1. Rab effector protein acting as linker between gamma-adaptin, RAB4A and RAB5A. Involved in endocytic membrane fusion and membrane trafficking of recycling endosomes. Involved in KCNH1 channels trafficking to and from the cell membrane (PubMed:22841712). Stimulates RABGEF1 mediated nucleotide exchange on RAB5A. Mediates the traffic of PKD1:PKD2 complex from the endoplasmic reticulum through the Golgi to the cilium (By similarity). From Homo sapiens (Human).
   4133..4217    +  CDS            large T antigen (fragment): large T antigen from SV40 (simian virus 40)
   4240..4361    +  polyA_signal   SV40 poly(A) signal: SV40 polyadenylation signal
   4395..4823    -  rep_origin     f1 ori (sequence partly withheld): f1 bacteriophage origin of replication; arrow indicates direction of (+) strand synthesis
   4850..4954    +  promoter       AmpR promoter: bla
   4956..5313    +  promoter       SV40 promoter: SV40 enhancer and early promoter
   5348..6142    +  CDS            NeoR/KanR: aminoglycoside phosphotransferase from Tn5; aph(3')-II (or nptII); confers resistance to neomycin, kanamycin, and G418 (Geneticin®)
   6163..6315    +  CDS            ble (fragment): BLE_KLEPN - Experimental evidence at protein level: Swiss-Prot protein existence level 1. Binding protein with a strong affinity to the bleomycin family of antibiotics. Binds to CL990; an antimitotic-antibiotic compound. From Klebsiella pneumoniae.
   6374..6421    +  polyA_signal   HSV TK poly(A) signal: herpes simplex virus thymidine kinase polyadenylation signal (Cole and Stacy, 1985)
   6512..6528    -  polyA_signal   bGH poly(A) signal (fragment): bovine growth hormone polyadenylation signal
   6750..7338    +  rep_origin     ori: high-copy-number ColE1/pMB1/pBR322/pUC origin of replication
>Addgene plasmid #199173 | pEGFP-C3-Rabaptin-5 | addgene full sequence | sequence record 389842 | Addgene NGS Result
TAGTTATTAATAGTAATCAATTACGGGGTCATTAGTTCATAGCCCATATATGGAGTTCCGCGTTACATAA
CTTACGGTAAATGGCCCGCCTGGCTGACCGCCCAACGACCCCCGCCCATTGACGTCAATAATGACGTATG
TTCCCATAGTAACGCCAATAGGGACTTTCCATTGACGTCAATGGGTGGAGTATTTACGGTAAACTGCCCA
CTTGGCAGTACATCAAGTGTATCATATGCCAAGTACGCCCCCTATTGACGTCAATGACGGTAAATGGCCC
GCCTGGCATTATGCCCAGTACATGACCTTATGGGACTTTCCTACTTGGCAGTACATCTACGTATTAGTCA
TCGCTATTACCATGGTGATGCGGTTTTGGCAGTACATCAATGGGCGTGGATAGCGGTTTGACTCACGGGG
ATTTCCAAGTCTCCACCCCATTGACGTCAATGGGAGTTTGTTTTGGCACCAAAATCAACGGGACTTTCCA
AAATGTCGTAACAACTCCGCCCCATTGACGCAAATGGGCGGTAGGCGTGTACGGTGGGAGGTCTATATAA
GCAGAGCTGGTTTAGTGAACCGTCAGATCCGCTAGCGCTACCGGTCGCCACCATGGTGAGCAAGGGCGAG
GAGCTGTTCACCGGGGTGGTGCCCATCCTGGTCGAGCTGGACGGCGACGTAAACGGCCACAAGTTCAGCG
TGTCCGGCGAGGGCGAGGGCGATGCCACCTACGGCAAGCTGACCCTGAAGTTCATCTGCACCACCGGCAA
GCTGCCCGTGCCCTGGCCCACCCTCGTGACCACCCTGACCTACGGCGTGCAGTGCTTCAGCCGCTACCCC
GACCACATGAAGCAGCACGACTTCTTCAAGTCCGCCATGCCCGAAGGCTACGTCCAGGAGCGCACCATCT
TCTTCAAGGACGACGGCAACTACAAGACCCGCGCCGAGGTGAAGTTCGAGGGCGACACCCTGGTGAACCG
CATCGAGCTGAAGGGCATCGACTTCAAGGAGGACGGCAACATCCTGGGGCACAAGCTGGAGTACAACTAC
AACAGCCACAACGTCTATATCATGGCCGACAAGCAGAAGAACGGCATCAAGGTGAACTTCAAGATCCGCC
ACAACATCGAGGACGGCAGCGTGCAGCTCGCCGACCACTACCAGCAGAACACCCCCATCGGCGACGGCCC
CGTGCTGCTGCCCGACAACCACTACCTGAGCACCCAGTCCGCCCTGAGCAAAGACCCCAACGAGAAGCGC
GATCACATGGTCCTGCTGGAGTTCGTGACCGCCGCCGGGATCACTCTCGGCATGGACGAGCTGTACAAGT
ACTCAGATCTCGAGCTCAAGCTTCGAATTCTGCAGTCGACGGTACCGCGGGCCCCGGCTTCCCAGCCTGA
CGTTTCTCTTCAGCAACGGGTAGCAGAATTGGAAAAAATTAATGCAGAATTTTTACGTGCACAACAGCAG
CTTGAACAAGAATTTAATCAAAAGAGAGCAAAATTTAAGGAGTTATATTTGGCTAAAGAGGAGGATCTGA
AGAGGCAAAATGCAGTATTACAAGCTGCACAAGATGATTTGGGACACCTTCGAACCCAGCTGTGGGAAGC
TCAAGCAGAGATGGAGAATATTAAGGCGATTGCCACAGTCTCTGAGAACACCAAGCAAGAAGCTATAGAT
GAAGTGAAAAGACAGTGGAGAGAAGAAGTTGCTTCACTTCAGGCTGTTATGAAAGAAACAGTTCGTGACT
ATGAGCACCAGTTCCACCTTAGGCTGGAGCAGGAGCGAACACAGTGGGCACAGTATAGAGAATCCGCAGA
GAGGGAAATAGCTGATTTAAGAAGAAGGCTGTCTGAAGGTCAAGAGGAGGAAAATTTAGAAAATGAAATG
AAAAAGGCCCAAGAGGATGCTGAGAAACTTCGGTCCGTTGTGATGCCAATGGAAAAGGAAATTGCAGCTT
TGAAGGATAAACTGACAGAGGCTGAAGACAAAATTAAAGAGCTGGAGGCCTCAAAGGTTAAAGAACTGAA
TCATTATCTGGAAGCTGAGAAATCTTGTAGGACTGATCTAGAGATGTATGTAGCTGTTTTGAATACTCAG
AAATCTGTTCTACAGGAAGATGCTGAGAAACTGCGGAAAGAATTGCATGAAGTTTGCCATCTCTTGGAGC
AAGAGCGACAACAACACAACCAGTTAAAACATACGTGGCAGAAGGCCAATGACCAGTTTCTGGAATCTCA
GCGTTTACTGATGAGAGACATGCAGCGAATGGAGATTGTGCTAACTTCAGAACAGCTCCGACAAGTTGAA
GAACTGAAGAAGAAAGATCAGGAGGATGATGAACAACAAAGACTCAATAAGAGAAAGGATCACAAAAAAG
CAGATGTTGAGGAAGAAATAAAAATACCAGTAGTGTGTGCTTTAACTCAAGAAGAATCTTCAGCCCAGTT
ATCAAATGAAGAGGAGCATTTAGACAGCACCCGTGGCTCAGTTCATTCCTTAGATGCAGGCTTGCTGTTG
CCATCTGGAGATCCTTTCAGTAAATCGGACAATGACATGTTTAAAGATGGACTCAGGAGAGCACAGTCTA
CAGACAGCTTGGGAACCTCGGGCTCATTGCAATCCAAAGCTTTAGGCTATAACTACAAAGCAAAATCTGC
TGGAAACCTGGACGAGTCAGATTTTGGACCACTGGTAGGAGCAGATTCAGTGTCTGAGAACTTTGATACT
GCATCCCTTGGGTCACTCCAGATGCCAAGTGGGTTTATGTTAACCAAAGATCAGGAAAGAGCAATCAAGG
CGATGACACCAGAACAAGAAGAGACAGCGTCCCTCCTCTCCAGCGTTACCCAGGGCATGGAGAGTACCTA
TGTGTCCCCTAGTGGTTATCGTTTAGTTAGTGAAACAGAATGGAATCTCTTGCAGAAAGAGGTACATAAT
GCTGGAAATAAACTTGGTAGACGTTGTGATATGTGTTCCAATTACGAAAAACAGTTACAAGGAATTCAGA
TTCAGGAGGCTGAAACGAGAGACCAGGTGAAAAAACTACAGCTGATGCTAAGGCAAGCTAATGACCAGTT
AGAGAAGACAATGAAAGATAAGCAGGAGCTGGAAGACTTCATAAAGCAAAGCAGCGAAGATTCGAGTCAC
CAGATCTCTGCACTCGTCCTAAGAGCCCAGGCCTCCGAGATCTTACTTGAAAAGTTACAGCAGGGGCTTT
CCCAGGCAAAGAGGGATGTTCAGGAACAGATGGCGGTGCTGATGCAGTCACGGGAACAGGTTTCAGAAGA
GCTGGTGAGGTTACAGAAAGATAATGACAGTCTCCAGGGAAAGCACAGCCTGCATGTGTCATTACAGCAA
GCAGAAGACTTCATCCTCCCAGACACTACAGAGGCACTGCGGGAGTTGGTATTAAAATACCGTGAGGACA
TCATTAATGTGCGGACAGCAGCAGACCACGTAGAAGAAAAGCTGAAGGCTGAGATACTTTTCCTAAAAGA
GCAGATCCAAGCAGAACAGTGTTTAAAAGAAAATCTTGAAGAAACTCTGCAACTAGAAATAGAAAACTGC
AAGGAGGAAATAGCTTCTATTTCTAGCCTAAAAGCTGAATTAGAAAGAATAAAAGTGGAAAAAGGACAGT
TGGAGTCCACATTAAGAGAGAAGTCTCAACAGCTTGAGAGTCTTCAGGAAATAAAGATCAGTTTGGAAGA
GCAGTTAAAGAAAGAGACTGCTGCTAAGGCTACCGTTGAACAGCTAATGTTTGAAGAGAAGAACAAAGCT
CAGAGATTACAGACAGAATTAGATGTCAGTGAGCAAGTCCAGAGAGATTTTGTAAAGCTTTCACAGACCC
TTCAGGTGCAGTTAGAGCGGATCCGGCAAGCTGACTCCTTGGAGAGAATCCGGGCAATTCTGAATGATAC
TAAACTGACAGACATTAACCAGCTTCCTGAGACATGACACCCTCATGGCAGGATTCTAGCCTGCACTTTG
GGTTTTTAACTCATCTTTAGAGCAACAGTAATTATTATTTAACTCTTAACTGAAGAAAGAGAAGTCACAA
CAAAAGGAAGACTGGAGAAATGCTTACTTCTAGAGTCGACCGGGCGGCCGGGATCCACCGGATCTAGATA
ACTGATCATAATCAGCCATACCACATTTGTAGAGGTTTTACTTGCTTTAAAAAACCTCCCACACCTCCCC
CTGAACCTGAAACATAAAATGAATGCAATTGTTGTTGTTAACTTGTTTATTGCAGCTTATAATGGTTACA
AATAAAGCAATAGCATCACAAATTTCACAAATAAAGCATTTTTTTCACTGCATTCTAGTTGTGGTTTGTC
CAAACTCATCAATGTATCTTAACGCGTAAATTGTAAGCGTTAATATTTTGTTAAAATTCGCGTTAAATTT
TTGTTAAATCAGCTCATTTTTTAACCAATAGGCCGAAATCGGCAAAATCCCTTATAAATCAAAAGAATAG
ACCGAGATAGGGT
[37 nt withheld, positions 4494-4530]
AAAGAACGTGGACTCCAACGTCAAAGG
[49 nt withheld, positions 4558-4606]
T
[91 nt withheld, positions 4608-4698]
G
[124 nt withheld, positions 4700-4823]
CAGGTGGCACTTTTCGGGGAAATGTGCGCGGAACCCCTATTTGTTTATTTTTCTAAATACATTCAAATAT
GTATCCGCTCATGAGACAATAACCCTGATAAATGCTTCAATAATATTGAAAAAGGAAGAGTCCTGAGGCG
GAAAGAACCAGCTGTGGAATGTGTGTCAGTTAGGGTGTGGAAAGTCCCCAGGCTCCCCAGCAGGCAGAAG
TATGCAAAGCATGCATCTCAATTAGTCAGCAACCAGGTGTGGAAAGTCCCCAGGCTCCCCAGCAGGCAGA
AGTATGCAAAGCATGCATCTCAATTAGTCAGCAACCATAGTCCCGCCCCTAACTCCGCCCATCCCGCCCC
TAACTCCGCCCAGTTCCGCCCATTCTCCGCCCCATGGCTGACTAATTTTTTTTATTTATGCAGAGGCCGA
GGCCGCCTCGGCCTCTGAGCTATTCCAGAAGTAGTGAGGAGGCTTTTTTGGAGGCCTAGGCTTTTGCAAA
GATCGATCAAGAGACAGGATGAGGATCGTTTCGCATGATTGAACAAGATGGATTGCACGCAGGTTCTCCG
GCCGCTTGGGTGGAGAGGCTATTCGGCTATGACTGGGCACAACAGACAATCGGCTGCTCTGATGCCGCCG
TGTTCCGGCTGTCAGCGCAGGGGCGCCCGGTTCTTTTTGTCAAGACCGACCTGTCCGGTGCCCTGAATGA
ACTGCAAGACGAGGCAGCGCGGCTATCGTGGCTGGCCACGACGGGCGTTCCTTGCGCAGCTGTGCTCGAC
GTTGTCACTGAAGCGGGAAGGGACTGGCTGCTATTGGGCGAAGTGCCGGGGCAGGATCTCCTGTCATCTC
ACCTTGCTCCTGCCGAGAAAGTATCCATCATGGCTGATGCAATGCGGCGGCTGCATACGCTTGATCCGGC
TACCTGCCCATTCGACCACCAAGCGAAACATCGCATCGAGCGAGCACGTACTCGGATGGAAGCCGGTCTT
GTCGATCAGGATGATCTGGACGAAGAGCATCAGGGGCTCGCGCCAGCCGAACTGTTCGCCAGGCTCAAGG
CGAGCATGCCCGACGGCGAGGATCTCGTCGTGACCCATGGCGATGCCTGCTTGCCGAATATCATGGTGGA
AAATGGCCGCTTTTCTGGATTCATCGACTGTGGCCGGCTGGGTGTGGCGGACCGCTATCAGGACATAGCG
TTGGCTACCCGTGATATTGCTGAAGAGCTTGGCGGCGAATGGGCTGACCGCTTCCTCGTGCTTTACGGTA
TCGCCGCTCCCGATTCGCAGCGCATCGCCTTCTATCGCCTTCTTGACGAGTTCTTCTGAGCGGGACTCTG
GGGTTCGAAATGACCGACCAAGCGACGCCCAACCTGCCATCACGAGATTTCGATTCCACCGCCGCCTTCT
ATGAAAGGTTGGGCTTCGGAATCGTTTTCCGGGACGCCGGCTGGATGATCCTCCAGCGCGGGGATCTCAT
GCTGGAGTTCTTCGCCCACCCTAGGGGGAGGCTAACTGAAACACGGAAGGAGACAATACCGGAAGGAACC
CGCGCTATGACGGCAATAAAAAGACAGAATAAAACGCACGGTGTTGGGTCGTTTGTTCATAAACGCGGGG
TTCGGTCCCAGGGCTGGCACTCTGTCGATACCCCACCGAGACCCCATTGGGGCCAATACGCCCGCGTTTC
TTCCTTTTCCCCACCCCACCCCCCAAGTTCGGGTGAAGGCCCAGGGCTCGCAGCCAACGTCGGGGCGGCA
GGCCCTGCCATAGCCTCAGGTTACTCATATATACTTTAGATTGATTTAAAACTTCATTTTTAATTTAAAA
GGATCTAGGTGAAGATCCTTTTTGATAATCTCATGACCAAAATCCCTTAACGTGAGTTTTCGTTCCACTG
AGCGTCAGACCCCGTAGAAAAGATCAAAGGATCTTCTTGAGATCCTTTTTTTCTGCGCGTAATCTGCTGC
TTGCAAACAAAAAAACCACCGCTACCAGCGGTGGTTTGTTTGCCGGATCAAGAGCTACCAACTCTTTTTC
CGAAGGTAACTGGCTTCAGCAGAGCGCAGATACCAAATACTGTTCTTCTAGTGTAGCCGTAGTTAGGCCA
CCACTTCAAGAACTCTGTAGCACCGCCTACATACCTCGCTCTGCTAATCCTGTTACCAGTGGCTGCTGCC
AGTGGCGATAAGTCGTGTCTTACCGGGTTGGACTCAAGACGATAGTTACCGGATAAGGCGCAGCGGTCGG
GCTGAACGGGGGGTTCGTGCACACAGCCCAGCTTGGAGCGAACGACCTACACCGAACTGAGATACCTACA
GCGTGAGCTATGAGAAAGCGCCACGCTTCCCGAAGGGAGAAAGGCGGACAGGTATCCGGTAAGCGGCAGG
GTCGGAACAGGAGAGCGCACGAGGGAGCTTCCAGGGGGAAACGCCTGGTATCTTTATAGTCCTGTCGGGT
TTCGCCACCTCTGACTTGAGCGTCGATTTTTGTGATGCTCGTCAGGGGGGCGGAGCCTATGGAAAAACGC
CAGCAACGCGGCCTTTTTACGGTTCCTGGCCTTTTGCTGGCCTTTTGCTCACATGTTCTTTCCTGCGTTA
TCCCCTGATTCTGTGGATAACCGTATTACCGCCATGCAT
